>Addgene plasmid #91029 | pMOD_A1002 | addgene full sequence | sequence record 181781 | Addgene NGS Result
GCCTTGACGGCAAAATCCCTTAACGTGAGTTTTCGTTCCACTGAGCGTCAGACCCCGTAGAAAAGATCAA
AGGATCTTCTTGAGATCCTTTTTTTCTGCGCGTAATCTGCTGCTTGCAAACAAAAAAACCACCGCTACCA
GCGGTGGTTTGTTTGCCGGATCAAGAGCTACTAACTCTTTTTCCGAAGGTAACTGGCTTCAGCAGAGCGC
AGATACCAAATACTGTTCTTCTAGTGTAGCCGTAGTTAGGCCACCACTTCAAGAACTCTGTAGCACCGCC
TACATACCTCGCTCTGCTAATCCTGTTACCAGTGGCTGCTGCCAGTGGCGATAAGTCGTGTCTTACCGGG
TTGGACTCAAGACGATAGTTACCGGATAAGGCGCAGCGGTCGGGCTGAACGGGGGGTTCGTGCTCACAGC
CCAGCTTGGAGCGAACGACCTACACCGAACTGAGATACCTACAGCGTGAGCTATGAGAAAGCGCCACGCT
TCCCGAAGGGAGAAAGGCGGACAGGTATCCGGTAAGCGGCAGGGTCGGAACAGGAGAGCGCACGAGGGAG
CTTCCAGGGGGAAACGCCTGGTATCTTTATAGTCCTGTCGGGTTTCGCCACCTCTGACTTGAGCGTCGAT
TTTTGTGATGCTCGTCAGGGGGGCGGAGCCTATGGAAAAACGCCAGCAACGCGGCCTTTTTACGGTTCCT
GGCCTTTTGCTGGCCTTTTGCTCACATGTTCTTTCCTGCGTTATCCCCTGATTCTGTGGATAACCGTATT
ACCGCCTTTGAGTGAGCTGATACCGCTCGCCGCAGCCGAACGACCGAGCGCAGCGAGTCAGTGAGCGAGG
AAGCGGAAGAGCGCCCACCTGCTCATGATCGGCGCGCCGTCGAGCTGCAGGTCAACGGATCAGGATATTC
TTGTTTAAGATGTTGAACTCTATGGAGGTTTGTATGAACTGATGATCTAGGACCGGATAAGTTCCCTTCT
TCATAGCGAACTTATTCAAAGAATGTTTTGTGTATCATTCTTGTTACATTGTTATTAATGAAAAAATATT
ATTGGTCATTGGACTGAACACGAGTGTTAAATATGGACCAGGCCCCAAATAAGATCCATTGATATATGAA
TTAAATAACAAGAATAAATCGAGTCACCAAACCACTTGCCTTTTTTAACGAGACTTGTTCACCAACTTGA
TACAAAAGTCATTATCCTATGCAAATCAATAATCATACAAAAATATCCAATAACACTAAAAAATTAAAAG
AAATGGATAATTTCACAATATGTTATACGATAAAGAAGTTACTTTTCCAAGAAATTCACTGATTTTATAA
GCCCACTTGCATTAGATAAATGGCAAAAAAAAACAAAAAGGAAAAGAAATAAAGCACGAAGAATTCTAGA
AAATACGAAATACGCTTCAATGCAGTGGGACCCACGGTTCAATTATTGCCAATTTTCAGCTCCACCGTAT
ATTTAAAAAATAAAACGATAATGCTAAAAAAATATAAATCGTAACGATCGTTAAATCTCAACGGCTGGAT
CTTATGACGACCGTTAGAAATTGTGGTTGTCGACGAGTCAGTAATAAACGGCGTCAAAGTGGTTGCAGCC
GGCACACACGAGTCGTGTTTATCAACTCAAAGCACAAATACTTTTCCTCAACCTAAAAATAAGGCAATTA
GCCAAAAACAACTTTGCGTGTAAACAACGCTCAATACACGTGTCATTTTATTATTAGCTATTGCTTCACC
GCCTTAGCTTTCTCGTGACCTAGTCGTCCTCGTCTTTTCTTCTTCTTCTTCTATAAAACAATACCCAAAG
AGCTCTTCTTCTTCACAATTCAGATTTCAATTTCTCAAAATCTTAAAAACTTTCTCTCAATTCTCTCTAC
CGTGATCAAGGTAAATTTCTGTGTTCCTTATTCTCTCAAAATCTTCGATTTTGTTTTCGTTCGATCCCAA
TTTCGTATATGTTCTTTGGTTTAGATTCTGTTAATCTTAGATCGAACACGATTTTCTGGGTTTGATCGTT
AGATATCATCTTAATTCTCGATTAGGGTTTCATAGATATCATCCGATTTGTTCAAATAATTTGAGTTTTG
TCGAATAATTACTCTTCGATTTGTGATTTCTATCTAGATCTGGTGTTAGTTTCTAGTTTGTGCGATCGAA
TTTGTCGATTAATCTGAGTTTTTCTGATTAACAGGCCTGCAGGAAAAATGGCTTCCTCCGATTATAAGGA
TCACGATGGCGACTACAAGGACCACGATATTGACTACAAAGACGATGACGATAAAATGGCTCCTAAGAAA
AAGCGCAAAGTCGGTATCCATGGCGTTCCCTCTAGAATGGTGGATCTACGCACGCTCGGCTACAGTCAGC
AGCAGCAAGAGAAGATCAAACCGAAGGTGCGTTCGACAGTGGCGCAGCACCACGAGGCACTGGTGGGCCA
TGGGTTTACACACGCGCACATCGTTGCGCTCAGCCAACACCCGGCAGCGTTAGGGACCGTCGCTGTCACG
TATCAGCACATAATCACGGCGTTGCCAGAGGCGACACACGAAGACATCGTTGGCGTCGGCAAACAGTGGT
CCGGCGCACGCGCCCTGGAGGCCTTGCTCACGGATGCGGGGGAGTTGAGAGGTCCGCCGTTACAGTTGGA
CACAGGCCAACTTGTGAAGATTGCAAAACGTGGCGGCGTGACCGCAATGGAGGCAGTGCATGCCAGCAGG
AATGCGTTAACAGGTGCCCCCCTGGAGACGTTATATTCCCCAGAACATCAGGTTAATGGCGTTTTTGATG
TCATTTTCGCGGTGGCTGAGATCAGCCACTTCTTCCCCGATAACGGAAACCGGCACACTGGCCATATCGG
TGGTCATCATGCGCCAGCTTTCATCCCCGATATGCACCACCGGGTAAAGTTCACGGGAGACTTTATCTGA
CAGCAGACGTGCACTGGCCAGGGGGATCACCATCCGTCGCCCGGGCGTGTCAATAATATCACTCTGTACA
TCCACAAACAGACGATAACGGCTCTCTCTTTTATAGGTGTAAACCTTAAACTGCATTTCACCAGCCCCTG
TTCTCGTCAGCAAAAGAGCCGTTCATTTCAATAAACCGGGCGACCTCAGCCATCCCTTCCTGATTTTCCG
CTTTCCAGCGTTCGGCACGCAGACGACGGGCTTCATTCTGCATGGTTGTGCTTACCAGACCGGAGATATT
GACATCATATATGCCTTGAGCAACTGATAGCTGTCGCTGTCAACTGTCACTGTAATACGCTGCTTCATAG
CATACCTCCTTTTGACATACTTCGGGTATACATATCAGTATATATTCTTATACCGCAAAAATCAGCGCGC
AAATACGCATACTGTTATCTGGCTTCGTCTCCAACGACCACCTCGTCGCCTTGGCCTGCCTCGGCGGACG
TCCTGCCATGGATGCAGTGAAAAAGGGATTGCCGCACGCGCCGGAATTGATCAGAAGAGTCAATCGCCGT
ATTGGCGAACGCACGTCCCATCGCGTTGCCGGATCCCAGCTGGTGAAGTCCGAGCTGGAAGAAAAAAAGA
GCGAGCTGCGCCACAAGCTCAAGTACGTGCCCCACGAGTACATCGAGCTGATCGAGATCGCCCGCAACAG
CACCCAAGACCGCATCCTGGAGATGAAAGTGATGGAGTTCTTCATGAAGGTGTACGGCTACCGCGGCAAG
CACCTGGGCGGCTCCCGCAAGCCCGATGGCGCCATCTACACCGTGGGCTCCCCCATCGACTATGGCGTCA
TTGTCGACACCAAGGCCTACTCCGGCGGCTACAACTTACCCATCGGTCAGGCCGACGAGATGCAACGCTA
CGTGAAGGAGAACCAGACCCGCAATAAGCACATTAATCCCAACGAGTGGTGGAAGGTGTACCCCTCCTCC
GTGACCGAGTTCAAATTCCTGTTCGTGTCCGGCCACTTCAAGGGCAATTATAAGGCCCAACTGACCCGCC
TGAACCGCAAGACCAACTGCAACGGCGCCGTGCTGTCCGTGGAGGAACTGCTGATCGGCGGCGAGATGAT
CAAGGCTGGTACCCTGACCCTGGAAGAGGTGCGCCGCAAGTTCAACAATGGTGAAATCAATTTCAGGTCC
GGAAGCGGCGCCACGAACTTCTCTCTGTTAAAGCAAGCAGGGGACGTGGGCAGGTGATGAAAAGCCTTAG
GGTCAGGTGGCACTTTTCGGGGAAATGTGCGATGAACCCCTATTTGTTTATTTTTCTAAATACATTCAAA
TATGTATCCGCTAATGAGACAATAACCCTGATAAATGCTTCAATTATATTGAAAAAGGAAGAGTATGAGT
ATCCAACATTTCCGTGTCGCCCTTATTCCCTTTTTTGCGGCCTTCTGCCTTCCTGTTTTTGCTCACCCAG
AAACGCTGGTGAAAGTAAAAGATGCTGAAGATCAGTTGGGTGCCCGAGTGGGTTACATTGAACTGGATCT
CAACAGCGGCAAAATCTTAGAGAGTTTTCGCCCCGAAGAACGCTTCCCAATGATGAGCACTTTCAAAGTT
CTGCTATGTGGCGCGGTGTTATCCCGTATTGATGCTGGGCAAGAGCAACTCGGTCGCCGCATACACTATT
CTCAGAATGACTTGGTTGAGTATTCACCAGTCACAGAAAAGCATCTTACGGATGGCATGACAGTAAGAGA
ATTATGTAGTGCTGCCATAACCATGAGTGATAACACTGCGGCCAACTTACTTCTGACAACGATTGGAGGA
CCGAAGGAGCTAACCGCTTTTTTGCACAACATGGGGGATCATGTAACTCGCCTTGATCGTTGGGAACCGG
AGCTGAATGAAGCCATACCAAACGACGAGCGTGACACCACGATGCCTGTAGCAATGGCAACAACTCTCCG
CAAACTATTAACTGGCGAACTACTTACTCTTGCTTCACGCCAGCAACTCATTGACTGGATGGAGGCGGAC
AAAGTTGCAGGACCACTTCTGCGCTCGGCACTTCCGGCTGGCTGGTTTATTGCTGATAAATCTGGAGCCG
GTGAGCGTGGGTCTCGCGGTATCATTGCAGCACTGGGGCCAGATGGTAAGCCCTCCCGTATCGTAGTTAT
CTACACGACGGGGAGTCAGGCAACTATGGATGAACGAAATAGACAGATCGCTGAGATAGGTGCCTCACTG
ATTAAGCATTGGTAACTGTCAGACGAAGGGAAATAAATAGTAGCCCGCCTGATGTGCGGGCTTTTTTTTG
GTGGTGGTTACCAGTGTCGCTTAGCTACCGTAGGTCCTCTTAGGCGGTCCGATTAGCGACATAGTCATCA
AT
Features (pLannotate 1.2.2; 11 found; start..end, strand, type, name):
     80..668     +  rep_origin     ori: high-copy-number ColE1/pMB1/pBR322/pUC origin of replication
   2272..2295    +  CDS            3xFLAG (fragment): three tandem FLAG® epitope tags
   2293..2754    +  CDS            avrXa10 (fragment): AVX10_XANOO - Experimental evidence at protein level: Swiss-Prot protein existence level 1. Avirulence protein. Induces the hypersensitive response (HR)in rice plants carrying the resistance gene Xa10. Activity depends on the presence of the core repeat domains; replacement with repeat domains from other proteins (AvrBs3 of X.euvesicatoria (AC P14727) or AvrXa7 of this organism) does not elicit the HR. Probably acts as a transcription factor in its host plant (rice) to induce plant resistance or disease. From Xanthomonas oryzae pv. oryzae.
   2764..3066    -  CDS            ccdB: CCDB_ECOLI - Also known as G, letB, letD. Experimental evidence at protein level: Swiss-Prot protein existence level 1. Toxic component of a type II toxin-antitoxin (TA) system, functioning in plasmid maintainence. Responsible for the post- segregational killing (PSK) of plasmid-free cells, also referred to as a plasmid addiction system. Half-life of over 2 hours. Cell killing by CcdB is accompanied by filamentation, defects in chromosome and plasmid segregation, defects in cell division, formation of anucleate cells, decreased DNA synthesis and plasmid loss. Interferes with the activity of DN
   3071..3229    -  CDS            ccdA (fragment): CCDA_ECO57 - Also known as H, letA. Experimental evidence at protein level: Swiss-Prot protein existence level 1. Antitoxin component of a type II toxin-antitoxin (TA) system which inhibits the post-segregational killing (PSK) of plasmid-free cells, also referred to as a plasmid addiction system. Binds to and blocks the activity of CcdB; will also remove bound CcdB protein from the CcdB-GyrA complex by forming a CcdA-CcdB complex, a process termed rejuvenation. Functions as a transcriptional corepressor for the ccdAB operon, repression also requires CcdB (By similarity). From Escherichia coli
   3320..3385    -  intron         PDK intron (fragment): pdk; modified pyruvate orthophosphate dikinase intron from Flaveria trinervia 3.0
   3390..3548    +  CDS            avrBs3 (fragment): AVRB3_XANEU - Experimental evidence at protein level: Swiss-Prot protein existence level 1. Avirulence protein. Acts as a transcription factor in C.annuum plants. In susceptible plants lacking the Bs3 resistance gene induces expression of a number of genes, including genes homologous to a family of auxin-induced genes, alpha-expansin genes, pectate lyase, anthocyanidin glucoside rhamnosyl transferase and at least one transcription factor, UPA20. Their expression leads to plant hypertrophy in mesophyll cells, probably mainly mediated by UPA20 (PubMed:17962565). In resistant plants induces the h
   3537..4124    +  CDS            fokIR (fragment): T2F1_PLAOK - Also known as rfoKI. Experimental evidence at protein level: Swiss-Prot protein existence level 1. Recognizes the double-stranded sequence 5'-GGATG-3'/3'-CATCC- 5' and cleaves respectively 14 bases after G-1 and 13 bases before C-1. From Planomicrobium okeanokoites (Planococcus okeanokoites) (Flavobacterium okeanokoites).
   4140..4179    +  CDS            P2A (fragment): 2A peptide from porcine teschovirus-1 polyprotein Eukaryotic ribosomes fail to insert a peptide bond between the Gly and Pro residues, yielding separate polypeptides.
   4234..4334    +  promoter       AmpR promoter: bla
   4335..5195    +  CDS            AmpR: β-lactamase; bla; confers resistance to ampicillin, carbenicillin, and related antibiotics
