[The description below was written by a language model from this plasmid's Addgene catalogue record and pLannotate feature annotations shown in this document.]
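Description:
pMOD_A1002 is a "Module A" plasmid from a modular plant genome-engineering toolkit, derived from pMOD_A1001 and classed as a TALEN vector. It is a small (about 5.3 kb) high-copy E. coli plasmid carrying a ColE1/pUC-type origin and an ampicillin resistance gene (β-lactamase with its own promoter). Because it contains an active ccdB toxin gene, it has to be maintained in a ccdB-tolerant strain.

The payload is an incomplete TALEN expression unit described as being driven by the Arabidopsis Ubiquitin10 (AtUbi10) promoter. The automated annotation does not call this promoter, although an unannotated stretch upstream of the coding region is consistent with its position. The open reading frame begins with a short FLAG-type epitope fragment, followed by an N-terminal TAL effector segment (matched to Xanthomonas AvrXa10). It then runs into a ccdB cassette, with a partial ccdA, in reverse orientation. After the cassette come a C-terminal TAL effector segment (matched to AvrBs3) and the FokI nuclease cleavage domain. The ccdB cassette is flanked by Esp3I sites and acts as a counter-selectable placeholder: Golden Gate-style cloning replaces it with a custom array of TAL repeats that sets the DNA target, and only correctly substituted clones grow in standard strains. A short hit to the PDK intron next to the cassette is probably incidental.

The unit has no terminator. The coding sequence ends in a P2A ribosome-skipping peptide so that it can be fused in frame to a second TALEN monomer (TALEN_2) supplied by another module. This allows both halves of a nuclease pair to be produced from a single AtUbi10-driven transcript in plant cells for targeted mutagenesis or gene editing.
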