Addgene plasmid #91029: pMOD_A1002
Purpose: Module A, Promoter: AtUbi10, Gene: TALEN_1 backbone with Esp3I ccdb cassette for repeat cloning, Terminator: none (ends with P2A to be fused to TALEN_2)
Depositing lab: Daniel Voytas. Depositing organization: University of Minnesota. Publication: A multi-purpose toolkit to enable advanced genome engineering in plants. Cermak T, Curtin SJ, Gil-Humanes J, Cegan R, Kono TJY, Konecna E, Belanto JJ, Starker CG, Mathre JW, Greenstein RL, Voytas DF. Plant Cell. 2017 May 18. pii: tpc.00922.2016. doi: 10.1105/tpc.16.00922. PubMed 28522548.
Backbone
  Vector backbone: pMOD_A1001
  Vector type: TALEN
Growth in bacteria
  Bacterial resistance: Ampicillin, 100 μg/mL
  Growth temperature: 37°C
  Growth strain: ccdB Survival
  Copy number: High Copy
Gene/Insert
  Gene/Insert name: TALEN_1 backbone with Esp3I ccdb cassette for repeat cloning
  Species: Synthetic
  Promoter: AtUbi10
  Cloning method: Gibson Cloning
  Sequencing primers: 5′ unknown
Terms and licenses: Academic/Nonprofit Terms; Industry Terms: Not Available to Industry
How to cite: pMOD_A1002 was a gift from Daniel Voytas (Addgene plasmid # 91029 ; http://n2t.net/addgene:91029 ; RRID:Addgene_91029)
